Addgene plasmid #69178: LD201
Purpose: Integration of 2GFP tag at Atg1 C terminus, use auxotrophic marker URA3(Candida albicans)
Depositing lab: Zhiping Xie. Depositing organization: Shanghai Jiao Tong University. Publication: A fluorescent tool set for yeast Atg proteins. Li D, Song JZ, Shan MH, Li SP, Liu W, Li H, Zhu J, Wang Y, Lin J, Xie Z. Autophagy. 2015;11(6):954-60. doi: 10.1080/15548627.2015.1040971. PubMed 25998947.
Backbone
  Vector backbone: Bluescript II SK+
  Vector type: Yeast Expression
Growth in bacteria
  Bacterial resistance: Ampicillin, 100 μg/mL
  Growth temperature: 37°C
  Growth strain: DH5alpha
  Copy number: High Copy
Gene/Insert
  Gene/Insert name: Atg1-2EGFP
  Species: S. cerevisiae (budding yeast)
  Insert size (bp): 4100
  Tag / fusion protein: 2xEGFP (C terminal on insert)
  Cloning method: Restriction Enzyme; 5′ cloning site SalI (not destroyed); 3′ cloning site SacI (not destroyed)
  Sequencing primers: 5′ T7; 3′ SP6
Terms and licenses: Academic/Nonprofit Terms; Industry Terms: Not Available to Industry
How to cite: LD201 was a gift from Zhiping Xie (Addgene plasmid # 69178 ; http://n2t.net/addgene:69178 ; RRID:Addgene_69178)
