[The description below was written by a language model from this plasmid's Addgene catalogue record and pLannotate feature annotations shown in this document.]
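Description:
LD201 is a yeast integration plasmid, catalogued as built on Bluescript II SK+, designed to tag the chromosomal ATG1 gene of Saccharomyces cerevisiae with two tandem copies of GFP at its C terminus. In E. coli it is maintained through a high-copy ColE1/pUC-type origin and selected with ampicillin via the β-lactamase gene and its own promoter. No yeast replication origin or centromere is annotated, consistent with a construct that must integrate into the genome to be retained. T7 and SP6 promoters flank the insert. The short annotated hits to lacI, rop, bom and a polyhedrin 3' UTR are fragmentary and probably backbone remnants or chance matches.

The roughly 4.1 kb insert, cloned between SalI and SacI, begins with a fragment of the ATG1 coding sequence rather than the whole gene, with no upstream promoter annotated. This fragment is followed on the same strand by two consecutive GFP coding sequences (annotated as the S65T variant, listed as 2xEGFP in the catalogue) and the ADH1 terminator. Downstream sits a selectable cassette in which the Ashbya gossypii TEF promoter and terminator drive URA3. The annotation software matched this to the S. cerevisiae protein, but the catalogue states it is the Candida albicans URA3, a heterologous marker that complements ura3 auxotrophy while limiting recombination at the native URA3 locus. A further region containing a TOS3 fragment lies after the marker and may represent genomic sequence downstream of ATG1 serving as a second homology arm, though the record does not say so. After integration by homologous recombination, Atg1-2xGFP would be expressed from the endogenous promoter, allowing fluorescence imaging of this autophagy kinase at near-native levels as part of a fluorescent tool set for yeast Atg proteins.
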