Features (pLannotate 1.2.2; 17 found; start..end, strand, type, name):
     51..839     +  CDS            ATG1 (fragment): ATG1_YEAST - Also known as APG1 From Saccharomyces cerevisiae (strain ATCC 204508 / S288c) (Baker's yeast).
    876..1589    +  CDS            GFP (S65T): GFP (S65T) is a basic (constitutively fluorescent) green fluorescent protein published in 1995, derived from Aequorea victoria.
   1626..2339    +  CDS            GFP (S65T): GFP (S65T) is a basic (constitutively fluorescent) green fluorescent protein published in 1995, derived from Aequorea victoria.
   2363..2550    +  terminator     ADH1 terminator: S. cerevisiae ADH1; transcription terminator for the S. cerevisiae alcohol dehydrogenase 1 (ADH1) gene
   2625..2968    +  promoter       TEF promoter: Ashbya gossypii TEF promoter
   2987..3775    +  CDS            URA3: PYRF_YEAST - Experimental evidence at protein level: Swiss-Prot protein existence level 1. From Saccharomyces cerevisiae (strain ATCC 204508 / S288c) (Baker's yeast).
   3787..3984    +  terminator     TEF terminator: Ashbya gossypii TEF terminator
   4163..4179    +  3'UTR          polyhedrin 3' UTR (fragment): 3' UTR from the Autographa californica nucleopolyhedrovirus polyhedrin gene (Suzuki et al., 2006)
   4684..4785    -  CDS            TOS3 (fragment): TOS3_YEAST - Experimental evidence at protein level: Swiss-Prot protein existence level 1. One of the three SNF1 protein kinases (with SAK1 and ELM1) which are required for growth on nonfermentable carbon sources and nonpreferred sugars and for response to environmental stress. Activates SNF1 by phosphorylation of its activation-loop 'Thr-210'. Required for the regulation by SNF1 of the transcription of a large set of genes, the modification the activity of metabolic enzymes, and the control of various nutrient-responsive cellular developmental processes. Phosphorylates also GAL83, MIG1 and SI
   4852..4870    -  promoter       T7 promoter: promoter for bacteriophage T7 RNA polymerase
   4892..4945    -  CDS            lacI (fragment): lac repressor; lacI; The lac repressor binds to the lac operator to inhibit transcription in E. coli. This inhibition can be relieved by adding lactose or isopropyl-β-D-thiogalactopyranoside (IPTG).
   5128..5716    -  rep_origin     ori: high-copy-number ColE1/pMB1/pBR322/pUC origin of replication
   5887..6747    -  CDS            AmpR: β-lactamase; bla; confers resistance to ampicillin, carbenicillin, and related antibiotics
   6748..6852    -  promoter       AmpR promoter: bla
   6947..6982    +  CDS            rop (fragment): Rop protein, which maintains plasmids at low copy number; rop
   7084..7135    +  misc_feature   bom (fragment): basis of mobility region from pBR322
   7198..9       +  promoter       SP6 promoter (across the origin): promoter for bacteriophage SP6 RNA polymerase
>Addgene plasmid #69178 | LD201 | depositor full sequence | sequence record 128280 | LD201 sequence 7207 bps
CACTATAGAACGCGGCCGCCAGCTGAAGCTTCGTACGCTGCAGGTCGAGCAGTATGGATAGTAATGCTAT
TGCAGAAGAACAAGACTCAGACGATGCAGAAGAAGAGGATGAAACGTTGAAAAAGTACAAGGAAGATTGC
TTATCCACGAAAACTTTTGGAAAGGGTAGAACTTTATCTGCCACATCTCAGTTGAGTGCAACTTTCAATA
AACTACCACGTTCGGAAATGATCCTTCTATGTAATGAGGCCATTGTCTTATATATGAAGGCATTATCCAT
TTTATCAAAATCTATGCAGGTAACGTCCAACTGGTGGTATGAATCTCAAGAAAAATCATGTTCTCTAAGA
GTTAACGTGTTGGTACAGTGGCTAAGGGAAAAATTTAATGAATGTTTAGAAAAAGCTGATTTCCTGAGAT
TAAAAATTAACGACTTGAGATTCAAGCATGCTTCTGAGGTAGCTGAAAATCAAACTTTGGAAGAAAAAGG
TAGTTCGGAAGAGCCAGTATATTTAGAAAAGCTATTATATGATCGTGCATTAGAAATATCTAAGATGGCC
GCACATATGGAATTAAAAGGAGAAAATTTGTACAACTGTGAATTAGCTTATGCAACTTCACTTTGGATGT
TAGAAACTTCTCTGGACGATGATGATTTTACGAATGCCTATGGTGACTACCCTTTTAAAACTAACATACA
TCTAAAAAGTAACGACGTTGAAGATAAAGAGAAGTATCATAGTGTGTTGGATGAAAATGACAGAATAATC
ATAAGAAAGTATATTGATAGTATTGCAAACAGGTTGAAAATATTGAGGCAGAAGATGAACCACCAAAATG
GTCGACGGATCGGTGACGGTGCTGGTTTAATTAACATGTCTAAAGGTGAAGAATTATTCACTGGTGTTGT
CCCAATTTTGGTTGAATTAGATGGTGATGTTAATGGTCACAAATTTTCTGTCTCCGGTGAAGGTGAAGGT
GATGCTACTTACGGTAAATTGACCTTAAAATTTATTTGTACTACTGGTAAATTGCCAGTTCCATGGCCAA
CCTTAGTCACTACTTTAACTTATGGTGTTCAATGTTTTTCTAGATACCCAGATCATATGAAACAACATGA
CTTTTTCAAGTCTGCCATGCCAGAAGGTTATGTTCAAGAAAGAACTATTTTTTTCAAAGATGACGGTAAC
TACAAGACCAGAGCTGAAGTCAAGTTTGAAGGTGATACCTTAGTTAATAGAATCGAATTAAAAGGTATTG
ATTTTAAAGAAGATGGTAACATTTTAGGTCACAAATTGGAATACAACTATAACTCTCACAATGTTTACAT
CATGGCTGACAAACAAAAGAATGGTATCAAAGTTAACTTCAAAATTAGACACAACATTGAAGATGGTTCT
GTTCAATTAGCTGACCATTATCAACAAAATACTCCAATTGGTGATGGTCCAGTCTTGTTACCAGACAACC
ATTACTTATCCACTCAATCTGCCTTATCCAAAGATCCAAACGAAAAGAGAGACCACATGGTCTTGTTAGA
ATTTGTTACTGCTGCTGGTATTACCCATGGTATTGATGAATTGTACAAAATTCCAGTTCCAACGCGTGAT
CTAGAGAAGCCATTCATGTCTAAAGGTGAAGAATTATTCACTGGTGTTGTCCCAATTTTGGTTGAATTAG
ATGGTGATGTTAATGGTCACAAATTTTCTGTCTCCGGTGAAGGTGAAGGTGATGCTACTTACGGTAAATT
GACCTTAAAATTTATTTGTACTACTGGTAAATTGCCAGTTCCATGGCCAACCTTAGTCACTACTTTAACT
TATGGTGTTCAATGTTTTTCTAGATACCCAGATCATATGAAACAACATGACTTTTTCAAGTCTGCCATGC
CAGAAGGTTATGTTCAAGAAAGAACTATTTTTTTCAAAGATGACGGTAACTACAAGACCAGAGCTGAAGT
CAAGTTTGAAGGTGATACCTTAGTTAATAGAATCGAATTAAAAGGTATTGATTTTAAAGAAGATGGTAAC
ATTTTAGGTCACAAATTGGAATACAACTATAACTCTCACAATGTTTACATCATGGCTGACAAACAAAAGA
ATGGTATCAAAGTTAACTTCAAAATTAGACACAACATTGAAGATGGTTCTGTTCAATTAGCTGACCATTA
TCAACAAAATACTCCAATTGGTGATGGTCCAGTCTTGTTACCAGACAACCATTACTTATCCACTCAATCT
GCCTTATCCAAAGATCCAAACGAAAAGAGAGACCACATGGTCTTGTTAGAATTTGTTACTGCTGCTGGTA
TTACCCATGGTATGGATGAATTATATAAATAAGGCGCGCCACTTCTAAATAAGCGAATTTCTTATGATTT
ATGATTTTTATTATTAAATAAGTTATAAAAAAAATAAGTGTATACAAATTTTAAAGTGACTCTTAGGTTT
TAAAACGAAAATTCTTATTCTTGAGTAACTCTTTCCTGTAGGTCAGGTTGCTTTCTCAGGTATAGTATGA
GGTCGCTCTTATTGACCACACCTCTACCGGCAGATCCGCTAGGGATAACAGGGTAATATAGATCTGTTTA
GCTTGCCTCGTCCCCGCCGGGTCACCCGGCCAGCGACATGGAGGCCCAGAATACCCTCCTTGACAGTCTT
GACGTGCGCAGCTCAGGGGCATGATGTGACTGTCGCCCGTACATTTAGCCCATACATCCCCATGTATAAT
CATTTGCATCCATACATTTTGATGGCCGCACGGCGCGAAGCAAAAATTACGGCTCCTCGCTGCAGACCTG
CGAGCAGGGAAACGCTCCCCTCACAGACGCGTTGAATTGTCCCCACGCCGCGCCCCTGTAGAGAAATATA
AAAGGTTAGGATTTGCCACTGAGGTTCTTCTTTCATATACTTCCTTTTAAAATCTTGCTAGGATACAGTT
CTCACATCACATCCGAACATAAACAACCATGACAGTCAACACTAAGACCTATAGTGAGAGAGCAGAAACT
CATGCCTCACCAGTAGCACAGCGATTATTTCGATTAATGGAACTGAAGAAAACCAATTTATGTGCATCAA
TTGACGTTGATACCACTAAGGAATTCCTTGAATTAATTGATAAATTAGGTCCTTATGTATGCTTAATCAA
GACTCATATTGATATAATCAATGATTTTTCCTATGAATCCACTATTGAACCATTATTAGAACTTTCACGT
AAACATCAATTTATGATTTTTGAAGATAGAAAATTTGCTGATATTGGTAATACCGTAAAGAAACAATATA
TTGGTGGAGTTTATAAAATTAGTAGTTGGGCAGATATTACCAATGCTCATGGTGTCACTGGGAATGGAGT
GGTTGAAGGATTAAAACAGGGAGCTAAAGAAACCACCACCAACCAAGAGCCAAGAGGGTTATTGATGTTA
GCTGAATTATCATCAGTGGGATCATTAGCATATGGAGAATATTCTCAAAAAACTGTTGAAATTGCTAAAT
CCGATAAGGAATTTGTTATTGGATTTATTGCCCAACGTGATATGGGTGGCCAAGAAGAAGGATTTGATTG
GCTTATTATGACACCTGGAGTTGGATTAGATGATAAAGGTGATGGATTAGGACAACAATATAGAACTGTT
GATGAAGTTGTTAGCACTGGAACTGATATTATCATTGTTGGTAGAGGATTGTTTGGTAAAGGAAGAGATC
CAGATATTGAAGGTAAAAGGTATAGAAATGCTGGTTGGAATGCTTATTTGAAAAAGACTGGCCAATTATA
ATCAGTACTGACAATAAAAAGATTCTTGTTTTCAAGAACTTGTCATTTGTATAGTTTTTTTATATTGTAG
TTGTTCTATTTTAATCAAATGTTAGCGTGATTTATATTTTTTTTCGCCTCGACATCATCTGCCCAGATGC
GAAGTTAAGTGCGCAGAAAGTAATATCATGCGTCAATCGTATGTGAATGCTGGTCGCTATACTGCTGTCG
ATTCGATACTAACGCCGCCATCCAGTGTCGAAAACGAGCTGTGATGCATAATATGGTTTTCTTATTAAGT
ACAAATGACCTGCTATATTTTCAAGTATCTTCATGATTATGTTATGCTACTCTCGAAATGCTTTACGAGT
TCGTCATTAAAGTATTCAAATTTTATTTTCCCTTTGTGTTTTGTTTTGTTTTTATTTCTACGTGATTTTT
TTCTTGAAATCCAGCTCTTTTATACCTGGATGGGTTTTATTTTGATGTTTAAATGTTAATTAAGGAAATT
ATTGAATTCCTTCGGTTTCGGTGTGTTTTTTTCTTTTTAAGTTTTTTTTTGTTGCGTTTAGTACTTGCCT
TTGGCTATACATATCCTTTTAATCTAATTTTTATTTCTTCAAAATTTGATTCTTTAACCTTTTGTTCTAT
ATATATATATAAATGTATGTATGTATGATTTGATTGAGGAGGCTTTAACAAGTCATTAATATCTTTATTA
TTTTTACTTGTTGAGTTCATTAAAATTCATTTTATAATTTGTTGTTACAAACAGTATTTTACAAGTCATA
ATAAACGTTCAAAAACAAACACAATATTAAAAGAATTGGTATTAGGATCCGACATGACAATTAACTTAGA
TCCTTCTATCAAGTTTCTAATCATATATTACATCTATTAAAATAATTTACATATATCATGCTAAAGCTTA
TAAAGAGACATTCTTCTTCTCGTGCGCTGGGCGTCGCTAGCCTCAAATACAAGTGATGCGTCTGCTTCTA
TTCTAAGGTCATCCTTGCTGTTAGATAGCTCGAATTCATCGATGATATCAGATCCACTAGTGGCCTATGC
GGCCGCGGATCTGCCGGTCTCCCTATAGTGAGTCGTATTAATTTCGATAAGCCAGGTTAACCTGCATTAA
TGAATCGGCCAACGCGCGGGGAGAGGCGGTTTGCGTATTGGGCGCTCTTCCGCTTCCTCGCTCACTGACT
CGCTGCGCTCGGTCGTTCGGCTGCGGCGAGCGGTATCAGCTCACTCAAAGGCGGTAATACGGTTATCCAC
AGAATCAGGGGATAACGCAGGAAAGAACATGTGAGCAAAAGGCCAGCAAAAGGCCAGGAACCGTAAAAAG
GCCGCGTTGCTGGCGTTTTTCCATAGGCTCCGCCCCCCTGACGAGCATCACAAAAATCGACGCTCAAGTC
AGAGGTGGCGAAACCCGACAGGACTATAAAGATACCAGGCGTTTCCCCCTGGAAGCTCCCTCGTGCGCTC
TCCTGTTCCGACCCTGCCGCTTACCGGATACCTGTCCGCCTTTCTCCCTTCGGGAAGCGTGGCGCTTTCT
CAATGCTCACGCTGTAGGTATCTCAGTTCGGTGTAGGTCGTTCGCTCCAAGCTGGGCTGTGTGCACGAAC
CCCCCGTTCAGCCCGACCGCTGCGCCTTATCCGGTAACTATCGTCTTGAGTCCAACCCGGTAAGACACGA
CTTATCGCCACTGGCAGCAGCCACTGGTAACAGGATTAGCAGAGCGAGGTATGTAGGCGGTGCTACAGAG
TTCTTGAAGTGGTGGCCTAACTACGGCTACACTAGAAGGACAGTATTTGGTATCTGCGCTCTGCTGAAGC
CAGTTACCTTCGGAAAAAGAGTTGGTAGCTCTTGATCCGGCAAACAAACCACCGCTGGTAGCGGTGGTTT
TTTTGTTTGCAAGCAGCAGATTACGCGCAGAAAAAAAGGATCTCAAGAAGATCCTTTGATCTTTTCTACG
GGGTCTGACGCTCAGTGGAACGAAAACTCACGTTAAGGGATTTTGGTCATGAGATTATCAAAAAGGATCT
TCACCTAGATCCTTTTAAATTAAAAATGAAGTTTTAAATCAATCTAAAGTATATATGAGTAAACTTGGTC
TGACAGTTACCAATGCTTAATCAGTGAGGCACCTATCTCAGCGATCTGTCTATTTCGTTCATCCATAGTT
GCCTGACTCCCCGTCGTGTAGATAACTACGATACGGGAGGGCTTACCATCTGGCCCCAGTGCTGCAATGA
TACCGCGAGACCCACGCTCACCGGCTCCAGATTTATCAGCAATAAACCAGCCAGCCGGAAGGGCCGAGCG
CAGAAGTGGTCCTGCAACTTTATCCGCCTCCATCCAGTCTATTAATTGTTGCCGGGAAGCTAGAGTAAGT
AGTTCGCCAGTTAATAGTTTGCGCAACGTTGTTGCCATTGCTACAGGCATCGTGGTGTCACGCTCGTCGT
TTGGTATGGCTTCATTCAGCTCCGGTTCCCAACGATCAAGGCGAGTTACATGATCCCCCATGTTGTGCAA
AAAAGCGGTTAGCTCCTTCGGTCCTCCGATCGTTGTCAGAAGTAAGTTGGCCGCAGTGTTATCACTCATG
GTTATGGCAGCACTGCATAATTCTCTTACTGTCATGCCATCCGTAAGATGCTTTTCTGTGACTGGTGAGT
ACTCAACCAAGTCATTCTGAGAATAGTGTATGCGGCGACCGAGTTGCTCTTGCCCGGCGTCAATACGGGA
TAATACCGCGCCACATAGCAGAACTTTAAAAGTGCTCATCATTGGAAAACGTTCTTCGGGGCGAAAACTC
TCAAGGATCTTACCGCTGTTGAGATCCAGTTCGATGTAACCCACTCGTGCACCCAACTGATCTTCAGCAT
CTTTTACTTTCACCAGCGTTTCTGGGTGAGCAAAAACAGGAAGGCAAAATGCCGCAAAAAAGGGAATAAG
GGCGACACGGAAATGTTGAATACTCATACTCTTCCTTTTTCAATATTATTGAAGCATTTATCAGGGTTAT
TGTCTCATGAGCGGATACATATTTGAATGTATTTAGAAAAATAAACAAATAGGGGTTCCGCGCACATTTC
CCCGAAAAGTGCCACCTGACGTCTAAGAAACCATTATTATCATGACATTAACCTATAAAAATAGGCGTAT
CACGAGGCCCTTTCGTCTCGCGCGTTTCGGTGATGACGGTGAAAACCTCTGACACATGCAGCTCCCGGAG
ACGGTCACAGCTTGTCTGTAAGCGGATGCCGGGAGCAGACAAGCCCGTCAGGGCGCGTCAGCGGGTGTTG
GCGGGTGTCGGGGCTGGCTTAACTATGCGGCATCAGAGCAGATTGTACTGAGAGTGCACCATATGGACAT
ATTGTCGTTAGAACGCGGCTACAATTAATACATAACCTTATGTATCATACACATACGATTTAGGTGA
