>Addgene plasmid #69178 | LD201 | addgene partial sequence | sequence record 126240 | SP6 5'-ATTTAGGTGACACTATAG-3'
TGAAGCTTCGTACGCTGCAGGTCGAGCAGTATGGATAGTAATGCTATTGCAGAAGAACAAGACTCAGACG
ATGCAGAAGAAGAGGATGAAACGTTGAAAAAGTACAAGGAAGATTGCTTATCCACGAAAACTTTTGGAAA
GGGTAGAACTTTATCTGCCACATCTCAGTTGAGTGCAACTTTCAATAAACTACCACGTTCGGAAATGATC
CTTCTATGTAATGAGGCCATTGTCTTATATATGAAGGCATTATCCATTTTATCAAAATCTATGCAGGTAA
CGTCCAACTGGTGGTATGAATCTCAAGAAAAATCATGTTCTCTAAGAGTTAACGTGTTGGTACAGTGGCT
AAGGGAAAAATTTAATGAATGTTTAGAAAAAGCTGATTTCCTGAGATTAAAAATTAACGACTTGAGATTC
AAGCATGCTTCTGAGGTAGCTGAAAATCAAACTTTGGAAGAAAAAGGTAGTTCGGAAGAGCCAGTATATT
TAGAAAAGCTATTATATGATCGTGCATTAGAAATATCTAAGATGGCCGCACATATGGAATTAAAAGGAGA
AAATTTGTACAACTGTGAATTAGCTTATGCAACTTCACTTTGGATGTTAGAAACTTCTCTGGACGATGAT
GATTTTACGAATGCCTATGGTGACTACCCTTTTAAAACTAACATACATCTAAAAAGTAACGACGTTGAAG
ATAAAGAGAAGTATCATAGTGTGTTGGATGAAAATGACAGAATAATCATAAGAAAGTATATTGATAGTAT
TGCAAACAGGTTGAAAATATTGAGGCAGAAGATGAACCACCAAAATGGTCGACGGATCGGTGACGGTGCT
GGTTTAATTAACATGTCTAAAGGTGAAGAATTATTCACTGGTGTTGTCCCAATTTTGGTTGAATTAGATG
GTGATGTTAATGGTCACAAATTTTCTGTCTCCGGTGAAGGTGAAGGTGATGCTACTTACGGTAAATTGAC
CTTAAAATTTATTTGTACTACTGGTAAATTGCCAGTTCCATGGCCAACCTTAGTCACTACTTTAACTTAT
GGTGTTCAATGTTTTTCTAGATACCCAGATCATATGAAACAACATGACTTTTTCAAGTCTGCCATGCCAG
AAGGTTATGTTCAAGAAAGAACTATTTTT
