>Addgene plasmid #69178 | LD201 | addgene partial sequence | sequence record 126243 | pHybLex_rev 5'-GAGTCACTTTAAAATTTGTATACAC-3'
GGCGCGCCTTATTTATATAATTCATCCATACCATGGGTAATACCAGCAGCAGTAACAAATTCTAACAAGA
CCATGTGGTCTCTCTTTTCGTTTGGATCTTTGGATAAGGCAGATTGAGTGGATAAGTAATGGTTGTCTGG
TAACAAGACTGGACCATCACCAATTGGAGTATTTTGTTGATAATGGTCAGCTAATTGAACAGAACCATCT
TCAATGTTGTGTCTAATTTTGAAGTTAACTTTGATACCATTCTTTTGTTTGTCAGCCATGATGTAAACAT
TGTGAGAGTTATAGTTGTATTCCAATTTGTGACCTAAAATGTTACCATCTTCTTTAAAATCAATACCTTT
TAATTCGATTCTATTAACTAAGGTATCACCTTCAAACTTGACTTCAGCTCTGGTCTTGTAGTTACCGTCA
TCTTTGAAAAAAATAGTTCTTTCTTGAACATAACCTTCTGGCATGGCAGACTTGAAAAAGTCATGTTGTT
TCATATGATCTGGGTATCTAGAAAAACATTGAACACCATAAGTTAAAGTAGTGACTAAGGTTGGCCATGG
AACTGGCAATTTACCAGTAGTACAAATAAATTTTAAGGTCAATTTACCGTAAGTAGCATCACCTTCACCT
TCACCGGAGACAGAAAATTTGTGACCATTAACATCACCATCTAATTCAACCAAAATTGGGACAACACCAG
TGAATAATTCTTCACCTTTAGACATGAATGGCTTCTCTAGATCACGCGTTGGAACTGGAATTTTGTACAA
TTCATCAATACCATGGGTAATACCAGCAGCAGTAACAAATTCTAACAAGACCATGTGGTCTCTCTTTTCG
TTTGGATCTT
